>Addgene plasmid #43446 | II-TGAT | depositor partial sequence | sequence record 58711 | II-TGAT sequence 426 bps
CGTCTCGCTTAACCCCAGAGCAGGTCGTGGCCATTGCCTCGAATGGAGGGGGCAAACAGGCGTTGGAAAC
CGTACAACGATTGCTGCCGGTGCTGTGCCAAGCGCACGGACTCACCCCAGAGCAGGTCGTGGCAATCGCG
AGCAATAACGGCGGAAAACAGGCTTTGGAAACGGTGCAGAGGCTCCTTCCAGTGCTGTGCCAAGCGCACG
GCCTCACCCCAGAGCAGGTCGTGGCAATCGCCTCCAACATTGGCGGGAAACAGGCACTCGAGACTGTCCA
GCGCCTGCTTCCCGTGCTGTGCCAAGCGCACGGATTAACCCCAGAGCAGGTCGTGGCCATTGCCTCGAAT
GGAGGGGGCAAACAGGCGTTGGAAACCGTACAACGATTGCTGCCGGTGCTGTGCCAAGCGCACGGGCTCA
GAGACG
