>Addgene plasmid #43446 | II-TGAT | addgene partial sequence | sequence record 61367 | M13-F20 5'-TGTAAAACGACGGCCAGT-3'
TAAGGGCGAATTGGGCCCTCTAGATGCATGCTCGAGCGGCCGCCAGTGTGATGGATATCTGCAGAATTCG
CCCTTAGTATCTTTCCTGTGCCCACGTCTCTGAGCCCGTGCGCTTGGCACAGCACCGGCAGCAATCGTTG
TACGGTTTCCAACGCCTGTTTGCCCCCTCCATTCGAGGCAATGGCCACGACCTGCTCTGGGGTTAATCCG
TGCGCTTGGCACAGCACGGGAAGCAGGCGCTGGACAGTCTCGAGTGCCTGTTTCCCGCCAATGTTGGAGG
CGATTGCCACGACCTGCTCTGGGGTGAGGCCGTGCGCTTGGCACAGCACTGGAAGGAGCCTCTGCACCGT
TTCCAAAGCCTGTTTTCCGCCGTTATTGCTCGCGATTGCCACGACCTGCTCTGGGGTGAGTCCGTGCGCT
TGGCACAGCACCGGCAGCAATCGTTGTACGGTTTCCAACGCCTGTTTGCCCCCTCCATTCGAGGCAATGG
CCACGACCTGCTCTGGGGTTAAGCGAGACGCGCTAGGACGGCATCTATATAAGGGCGAATTCCAGCACAC
TGGCGGCCGTTACTAGTGGATCCGAGCTCGGTACCAAGCTTGGCGTAATCATGGTCATAGCTGTTTCCTG
TGTGAAATTGTTATCCGCTCACAATTCCACACAACATACGAGCCGGAAGCATAAAGTGTAAAGCCTGGGG
TGCCTAATGAGTGAGCTAACTCACATTAATTGCGTTGCGCTCACTGCCCGCTTTCCAGTCGGGAAACCTG
TCGTGCCAGCTGCATTAATGAATCGGCCAACGCGCGGGGAGAGGCGGTTTGCGTATTGGGCGCTCTTCCG
CTTCCTCGCTCACTGACTCGCTGCGCTCGGTCGTTCGGCTGCGGCGAGCGGTATCAGCTCACTCAA
