[The description below was written by a language model from this plasmid's Addgene catalogue record.]
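Description:
II-TGAT is a bacterial cloning plasmid built on the commercial pCRII-TOPO backbone (about 4 kb without insert), into which a 426 bp synthetic fragment was introduced by TOPO cloning. It is a high-copy plasmid propagated in E. coli and carries both ampicillin and kanamycin resistance, so either or both antibiotics can be used for selection. The insert sits between the T7 and M13-reverse priming sites of the backbone, which are the positions recorded for sequence verification. No feature table accompanies the record, so other backbone elements, such as the origin of replication, are not individually documented here.

The record gives little direct detail about the insert beyond its name, synthetic origin and size, but the plasmid was deposited in connection with a TALEN genome-editing system developed for generating human stem cell-based disease models. In that context, the name plausibly denotes a pre-assembled block of four TAL effector repeats recognising the bases T, G, A and T, with "II" indicating its position in an ordered assembly scheme; the 426 bp size is consistent with roughly four repeat units. This interpretation is inferred from the name and the associated publication title rather than stated in the catalogue fields. The plasmid has no recorded eukaryotic promoter or expression elements and is classed purely as a cloning vector, so it most likely serves as a storage and source module from which the repeat block is taken for assembly into full-length TALEN arrays, rather than as an expression construct itself.
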