Addgene plasmid #43446: II-TGAT
Depositing lab: Chad Cowan & Kiran Musunuru. Depositing organization: Harvard University. Publication: A TALEN Genome-Editing System for Generating Human Stem Cell-Based Disease Models. Ding Q, Lee YK, Schaefer EA, Peters DT, Veres A, Kim K, Kuperwasser N, Motola DL, Meissner TB, Hendriks WT, Trevisan M, Gupta RM, Moisan A, Banks E, Friesen M, Schinzel RT, Xia F, Tang A, Xia Y, Figueroa E, Wann A, Ahfeldt T, Daheron L, Zhang F, Rubin LL, Peng LF, Chung RT, Musunuru K, Cowan CA. Cell Stem Cell. 2012 Dec 12. pii: S1934-5909(12)00645-5. doi: 10.1016/j.stem.2012.11.011. PubMed 23246482.
Backbone
  Vector backbone: pCRII-TOPO
  Backbone manufacturer: Invitrogen
  Backbone size w/o insert (bp): 3973
  Vector type: Bacterial Cloning
Growth in bacteria
  Bacterial resistance: Ampicillin and Kanamycin, 100 & 50 μg/mL
  Growth temperature: 37°C
  Growth strain: Top10
  Copy number: High Copy
Gene/Insert
  Gene/Insert name: II-TGAT
  Species: Synthetic
  Insert size (bp): 426
  Cloning method: TOPO Cloning
  Sequencing primers: 5′ T7; 3′ M13-rev
Terms and licenses: Academic/Nonprofit Terms; Industry Terms: Not Available to Industry
How to cite: II-TGAT was a gift from Chad Cowan & Kiran Musunuru (Addgene plasmid # 43446 ; http://n2t.net/addgene:43446 ; RRID:Addgene_43446)
